Addgene plasmid #229207: lvl1-U6tetO_shFF4
Purpose: lvl 1 expresion vector
Depositing lab: Ron Weiss. Depositing organization: Massachusetts Institute of Technology. Publication: A platform for rapid prototyping of synthetic gene networks in mammalian cells. Duportet X, Wroblewska L, Guye P, Li Y, Eyquem J, Rieders J, Rimchala T, Batt G, Weiss R. Nucleic Acids Res. 2014 Dec 1;42(21):13440-51. doi: 10.1093/nar/gku1082. Epub 2014 Nov 5. PubMed 25378321.
Backbone
  Vector backbone: lvl1 [backbone]
  Vector type: Synthetic Biology
Growth in bacteria
  Bacterial resistance: Ampicillin, 100 μg/mL
  Growth temperature: 37°C
  Growth strain: DH5alpha
  Copy number: High Copy
Gene/Insert
  Gene/Insert name: Pol3 expresion of shFF4
  Species: H. sapiens (human)
  Cloning method: Restriction Enzyme; 5′ cloning site Unknown (unknown if destroyed)
Terms and licenses: Academic/Nonprofit Terms; Industry Terms: Not Available to Industry
Depositor comments: This plasmid is slightly modified from the version used in Duportet et al. 2014, but does not have any functional differences.
How to cite: lvl1-U6tetO_shFF4 was a gift from Ron Weiss (Addgene plasmid # 229207 ; http://n2t.net/addgene:229207 ; RRID:Addgene_229207)
