[The description below was written by a language model from this plasmid's Addgene catalogue record and pLannotate feature annotations shown in this document.]
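Description:
lvl1-U6tetO_shFF4 is a small (about 3.1 kb) synthetic-biology plasmid described by its depositor as a "level 1" expression vector, that is, a single transcription unit carried on the lvl1 backbone of a hierarchical assembly scheme for prototyping synthetic gene networks in mammalian cells. It is maintained in E. coli through a high-copy ColE1/pUC-type origin of replication and selected with ampicillin via a β-lactamase (AmpR) gene driven by its native bla promoter. No mammalian selection marker, viral element or reporter is annotated, so it appears intended for transient delivery or for use as a module in building larger multi-unit circuits.

The payload is an RNA polymerase III cassette for a short hairpin RNA named shFF4. The feature table shows the human U6 snRNA promoter split into two fragments by a single tet operator placed near its 3′ end, an arrangement that lets the tetracycline repressor TetR bind within the promoter and block Pol III transcription. Where TetR is supplied, hairpin expression would therefore be repressed and then relieved by tetracycline or doxycycline. The hairpin itself is not annotated in the table, but presumably lies just downstream of the second U6 fragment. The record does not state the target of shFF4, and the cloning sites used are listed as unknown. An shRNA unit of this kind would typically serve as a regulatable knockdown component in engineered networks, silencing transcripts that carry matching target sites. The depositor notes that this plasmid differs slightly from the published version without any functional differences.
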