Features (pLannotate 1.2.2; 6 found; start..end, strand, type, name):
    774..976     +  promoter       U6 promoter (fragment): RNA polymerase III promoter for human U6 snRNA
    976..994     +  protein_bind   tet operator: bacterial operator O1 for the tetR and tetA genes tetracycline repressor TetR
    994..1015    +  promoter       U6 promoter (fragment): RNA polymerase III promoter for human U6 snRNA
   1444..2032    -  rep_origin     ori: high-copy-number ColE1/pMB1/pBR322/pUC origin of replication
   2203..3063    -  CDS            AmpR: β-lactamase; bla; confers resistance to ampicillin, carbenicillin, and related antibiotics
   3064..32      -  promoter       AmpR promoter (across the origin): bla
>Addgene plasmid #229207 | lvl1-U6tetO_shFF4 | addgene full sequence | sequence record 462325 | Addgene NGS Result
ATTTAGAAAAATAAACAAATAGGGGTTCCGCGCACGAATTGGCCAGCGCTGCATTACCCTGTTATCCCTA
ACCGGTTTACCGAGCTCTTATTGGTTTTCAAACTTCATTGACTGTGCCGCTCTTCAACCGGAGTTCTGCA
ATTCATGTGATCTGCGCCTGGGAGCTCACGGGGACAGCCCCCCCCCAAAGCCCCCAGGGATGTAATTACG
TCCCTCCCCCGCTAGGGGGCAGCAGCGAGCCGCCCGGGGCTCCGCTCCGGTCCGGCGCTCCCCCCGCATC
CCCGAGCCGGCAGCGTGCGGGGACAGCCCGGGCACGGGGAAGGTGGCACGGGATCGCTTTCCTCTGAACG
CTTCTCGCTGCTCTTTGAGCCTGCAGACACCTGGGGGGATACGGGGAAAAAGCTAGGCTGAAAGAGGATC
TTAGAATGACACGCGCCTGGGAGCTCACGGGGACAGCCCCCCCCCAAAGCCCCCAGGGATGTAATTACGT
CCCTCCCCCGCTAGGGGGCAGCAGCGAGCCGCCCGGGGCTCCGCTCCGGTCCGGCGCTCCCCCCGCATCC
CCGAGCCGGCAGCGTGCGGGGACAGCCCGGGCACGGGGAAGGTGGCACGGGATCGCTTTCCTCTGAACGC
TTCTCGCTGCTCTTTGAGCCTGCAGACACCTGGGGGGATACGGGGAAAAAGCTGGATCATAACTCGACGT
GCATACTTAGGCAAAACGCACCACGTGACGGAGCGTGACCGCGCGCCGAGCGCGCGCCAAGGTCGGGCAG
GAAGAGGGCCTATTTCCCATGATTCCTTCATATTTGCATATACGATACAAGGCTGTTAGAGAGATAATTA
GAATTAATTTGACTGTAAACACAAAGATATTAGTACAAAATACGTGACGTAGAAAGTAATAATTTCTTGG
GTAGTTTGCAGTTTTAAAATTATGTTTTAAAATGGACTATCATATGCTTACCGTAACTTGAAAGTACTCT
ATCATTGATAGAGTTATATATCTTGTGGAAAGGACGAAACACCGTGCTCGCTTCGGCAGCACATATACTA
CACCCTAATGATACTCTCTTACGCTTGAAGTATTTAATTAAATAGTGAAGCCACAGATGTATTTAATTAA
AGACTTCAAGCGGAAGCGACTATCCCGTCGCTTCTGCAAAGCGGACTTCGGTCCGCTTTTTTCGCTCGCT
GAAGAGCGGTGCGTTTTTATGCTTGTAGTATTGTATAATGTTTTTAAGATCCTTAATTAATAGGGATAAC
AGGGTAATATCTTGCCCTGCACGAATACCAGCGACCCCTTGCCCAAATACTTGCCGTGGGCCTCGGCCTG
AGAGCCAAAACACTTGATGCGGAAGAAGTCGGTGCGCTCCTGCTTGTCGCCGGCATCGTTGCGCCACATC
TAGGATCTGCCAGGAACCGTAAAAAGGCCGCGTTGCTGGCGTTTTTCCATAGGCTCCGCCCCCCTGACGA
GCATCACAAAAATCGACGCTCAAGTCAGAGGTGGCGAAACCCGACAGGACTATAAAGATACCAGGCGTTT
CCCCCTGGAAGCTCCCTCGTGCGCTCTCCTGTTCCGACCCTGCCGCTTACCGGATACCTGTCCGCCTTTC
TCCCTTCGGGAAGCGTGGCGCTTTCTCATAGCTCACGCTGTAGGTATCTCAGTTCGGTGTAGGTCGTTCG
CTCCAAGCTGGGCTGTGTGCACGAACCCCCCGTTCAGCCCGACCGCTGCGCCTTATCCGGTAACTATCGT
CTTGAGTCCAACCCGGTAAGACACGACTTATCGCCACTGGCAGCAGCCACTGGTAACAGGATTAGCAGAG
CGAGGTATGTAGGCGGTGCTACAGAGTTCTTGAAGTGGTGGCCTAACTACGGCTACACTAGAAGAACAGT
ATTTGGTATCTGCGCTCTGCTGAAGCCAGTTACCTTCGGAAAAAGAGTTGGTAGCTCTTGATCCGGCAAA
CAAACCACCGCTGGTAGCGGTGGTTTTTTTGTTTGCAAGCAGCAGATTACGCGCAGAAAAAAAGGATCTC
AAGAAGATCCTTTGATCTTTTCTACGGGGTCTGACGCTCAGTGGAACGAAAACTCACGTTAAGGGATTTT
GGTCATGAGATTATCAAAAAGGATCTTCACCTAGATCCTTTTAAATTAAAAATGAAGTTTTAAATCAATC
TAAAGTATATATGAGTAAACTTGGTCTGACAGTTACCAATGCTTAATCAGTGAGGCACCTATCTCAGCGA
TCTGTCTATTTCGTTCATCCATAGTTGCCTGACTCCCCGTCGTGTAGATAACTACGATACGGGAGGGCTT
ACCATCTGGCCCCAGTGCTGCAATGATACCGCGAGAACCACGCTCACCGGCTCCAGATTTATCAGCAATA
AACCAGCCAGCCGGAAGGGCCGAGCGCAGAAGTGGTCCTGCAACTTTATCCGCCTCCATCCAGTCTATTA
ATTGTTGCCGGGAAGCTAGAGTAAGTAGTTCGCCAGTTAATAGTTTGCGCAACGTTGTTGCCATTGCTAC
AGGCATCGTGGTGTCACGCTCGTCGTTTGGTATGGCTTCATTCAGCTCCGGTTCCCAACGATCAAGGCGA
GTTACATGATCCCCCATGTTGTGCAAAAAAGCGGTTAGCTCCTTCGGTCCTCCGATCGTTGTCAGAAGTA
AGTTGGCCGCAGTGTTATCACTCATGGTTATGGCAGCACTGCATAATTCTCTTACTGTCATGCCATCCGT
AAGATGCTTTTCTGTGACTGGTGAGTACTCAACCAAGTCATTCTGAGAATAGTGTATGCGGCGACCGAGT
TGCTCTTGCCCGGCGTCAATACGGGATAATACCGCGCCACATAGCAGAACTTTAAAAGTGCTCATCATTG
GAAAACGTTCTTCGGGGCGAAAACTCTCAAGGATCTTACCGCTGTTGAGATCCAGTTCGATGTAACCCAC
TCGTGCACCCAACTGATCTTCAGCATCTTTTACTTTCACCAGCGTTTCTGGGTGAGCAAAAACAGGAAGG
CAAAATGCCGCAAAAAAGGGAATAAGGGCGACACGGAAATGTTGAATACTCATACTCTTCCTTTTTCAAT
ATTATTGAAGCATTTATCAAGGTTATTGTCTCATGAGCGGATACATATTTGAATGT
